Addgene plasmid #45050: pYX142-mtGFP
Depositing lab: Benedikt Westermann. Depositing organization: Ludwig-Maximilians-Universitaet Muenchen (LMU). Publication: Mitochondria-targeted green fluorescent proteins: convenient tools for the study of organelle biogenesis in Saccharomyces cerevisiae. Westermann B, Neupert W. Yeast. 2000 Nov;16(15):1421-7. 10.1002/1097-0061(200011)16:15<1421::AID-YEA624>3.0.CO;2-U PubMed 11054823.
Backbone
  Vector backbone: pYX142
  Vector type: Yeast Expression
  Selectable markers: LEU2
Growth in bacteria
  Bacterial resistance: Ampicillin, 100 μg/mL
  Growth temperature: 37°C
  Growth strain: DH5alpha
  Copy number: Unknown
Gene/Insert
  Gene/Insert name: mtGFP
  Promoter: TPI
  Cloning method: Restriction Enzyme; 5′ cloning site EcoRI (not destroyed); 3′ cloning site HindIII (not destroyed)
  Sequencing primers: 5′ none; 3′ none
Terms and licenses: Academic/Nonprofit Terms; Industry Terms: Not Available to Industry
Depositor comments: additional information can be found at: http://www.zellbiologie.uni-bayreuth.de/sequences.htm The depositor mtGFP insert seq shows 5' HindIII and a 3' EcoRI, they are actually reversed in this construct, the cloning information displayed is correct.
How to cite: pYX142-mtGFP was a gift from Benedikt Westermann (Addgene plasmid # 45050 ; http://n2t.net/addgene:45050 ; RRID:Addgene_45050)
