[The description below was written by a language model from this plasmid's Addgene catalogue record and the feature table of its GenBank file.]
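Description:
pYX142-mtGFP is a yeast expression shuttle plasmid of 8,711 bp, built on the pYX142 backbone, for producing a mitochondria-targeted green fluorescent protein in Saccharomyces cerevisiae. In yeast it is maintained through a CEN6/ARS element, which supports stable, centromere-based replication at low copy number. Selection is by the LEU2 auxotrophic marker, 3-isopropylmalate dehydrogenase expressed from its own promoter, which complements leucine auxotrophy. In E. coli it is propagated through a high-copy ColE1/pUC-type origin with ampicillin resistance from beta-lactamase. An f1 phage origin is also present, along with remnants of a lacZ-type cloning region (lac promoter and operator, CAP site, T3 and T7 promoters, M13 primer sites). A second, isolated copy of the AmpR promoter is annotated without an associated coding sequence.

According to the catalogue fields, the payload is the mtGFP insert, cloned between EcoRI (5′) and HindIII (3′) sites and expressed from the TPI promoter, a strong constitutive glycolytic gene promoter. The depositor notes that the separately supplied insert sequence shows these two sites reversed, and that the catalogue orientation is the correct one. The feature table does not annotate the TPI promoter, the GFP coding sequence or the mitochondrial presequence. The GFP region is indicated only by primer sites specific for a non-EGFP variant, and the record does not state the identity of the targeting signal. An HA epitope tag is annotated just downstream of the GFP primer sites, but whether it is fused in frame to the insert is not stated. The associated publication presents such constructs as tools for labelling mitochondria in living yeast to study organelle biogenesis.
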