LOCUS       Exported 8711 bp ds-DNA circular SYN 12-MAY-2021
DEFINITION  synthetic circular DNA
ACCESSION   .
VERSION     .
KEYWORDS    pYX142-mtGFP
SOURCE      synthetic DNA construct
  ORGANISM  synthetic DNA construct
REFERENCE   1 (bases 1 to 8711)
  AUTHORS   Westermann B, Neupert W
  TITLE     Mitochondria-targeted green fluorescent proteins: convenient tools
            for the study of organelle biogenesis in Saccharomyces cerevisiae.
  JOURNAL   Yeast. 2000 Nov;16(15):1421-7.
  PUBMED    11054823
REFERENCE   2 (bases 1 to 8711)
  AUTHORS   .
  TITLE     Direct Submission
  JOURNAL   Exported May 12, 2021 from SnapGene Server 1.1.58
            http://www.snapgene.com
FEATURES             Location/Qualifiers
     source          1..8711
                     /organism="synthetic DNA construct"
                     /mol_type="other DNA"
     primer_bind     complement(259..287)
                     /label=GFP-R
                     /note="GFP, reverse primer. Does NOT anneal to EGFP"
     primer_bind     882..902
                     /label=GFP-F
                     /note="GFP, forward primer. Does NOT anneal to EGFP"
     CDS             967..993
                     /codon_start=1
                     /product="HA (human influenza hemagglutinin) epitope tag"
                     /label=HA
                     /translation="YPYDVPDYA"
     primer_bind     complement(1121..1140)
                     /label=T7
                     /note="T7 promoter, forward primer"
     promoter        complement(1122..1140)
                     /label=T7 promoter
                     /note="promoter for bacteriophage T7 RNA polymerase"
     primer_bind     complement(1147..1164)
                     /label=M13 Forward
                     /note="In lacZ gene. Also called M13-F20 or M13 (-21)
                     Forward"
     primer_bind     complement(1147..1163)
                     /label=M13 fwd
                     /note="common sequencing primer, one of multiple similar
                     variants"
     primer_bind     complement(1156..1178)
                     /label=M13/pUC Forward
                     /note="In lacZ gene"
     rep_origin      1304..1759
                     /direction=RIGHT
                     /label=f1 ori
                     /note="f1 bacteriophage origin of replication; arrow
                     indicates direction of (+) strand synthesis"
     primer_bind     complement(1391..1410)
                     /label=F1ori-R
                     /note="F1 origin, reverse primer"
     primer_bind     1601..1622
                     /label=F1ori-F
                     /note="F1 origin, forward primer"
     promoter        2060..2467
                     /gene="S. cerevisiae LEU2"
                     /label=LEU2 promoter
     CDS             2468..3562
                     /codon_start=1
                     /gene="S. cerevisiae LEU2"
                     /product="3-isopropylmalate dehydrogenase, required for
                     leucine biosynthesis"
                     /label=LEU2
                     /note="yeast auxotrophic marker"
                     /translation="MSAPKKIVVLPGDHVGQEITAEAIKVLKAISDVRSNVKFDFENHL
                     IGGAAIDATGVPLPDEALEASKKADAVLLGAVGGPKWGTGSVRPEQGLLKIRKELQLYA
                     NLRPCNFASDSLLDLSPIKPQFAKGTDFVVVRELVGGIYFGKRKEDDGDGVAWDSEQYT
                     VPEVQRITRMAAFMALQHEPPLPIWSLDKANVLASSRLWRKTVEETIKNEFPTLKVQHQ
                     LIDSATMILVKNPTHLNGIIITSNMFGDIISDEASVIPGSLGLLPSASLASLPDKNTAF
                     GLYEPCHGSAPDLPKNKVNPIATILSAAMMLKLSLNLPEEGKAIEDAVKKVLDAGIRTG
                     DLGGSNSTTEVGDAVAEEVKKILA"
     primer_bind     complement(4056..4075)
                     /label=pRS-marker
                     /note="pRS vectors, use to sequence yeast selectable
                     marker"
     primer_bind     4175..4197
                     /label=pGEX 3'
                     /note="pGEX vectors, reverse primer"
     misc_feature    4295..4798
                     /label=CEN/ARS
                     /note="S. cerevisiae CEN6 centromere fused to an
                     autonomously replicating sequence"
     promoter        4835..4939
                     /gene="bla"
                     /label=AmpR promoter
     CDS             4940..5800
                     /codon_start=1
                     /gene="bla"
                     /product="beta-lactamase"
                     /label=AmpR
                     /note="confers resistance to ampicillin, carbenicillin, and
                     related antibiotics"
                     /translation="MSIQHFRVALIPFFAAFCLPVFAHPETLVKVKDAEDQLGARVGYI
                     ELDLNSGKILESFRPEERFPMMSTFKVLLCGAVLSRIDAGQEQLGRRIHYSQNDLVEYS
                     PVTEKHLTDGMTVRELCSAAITMSDNTAANLLLTTIGGPKELTAFLHNMGDHVTRLDRW
                     EPELNEAIPNDERDTTMPVAMATTLRKLLTGELLTLASRQQLIDWMEADKVAGPLLRSA
                     LPAGWFIADKSGAGERGSRGIIAALGPDGKPSRIVVIYTTGSQATMDERNRQIAEIGAS
                     LIKHW"
     rep_origin      5971..6559
                     /direction=RIGHT
                     /label=ori
                     /note="high-copy-number ColE1/pMB1/pBR322/pUC origin of
                     replication"
     primer_bind     6460..6479
                     /label=pBR322ori-F
                     /note="pBR322 origin, forward primer"
     primer_bind     6713..6730
                     /label=L4440
                     /note="L4440 vector, forward primer"
     protein_bind    6847..6868
                     /label=CAP binding site
                     /bound_moiety="E. coli catabolite activator protein"
                     /note="CAP binding activates transcription in the presence
                     of cAMP."
     promoter        6883..6913
                     /label=lac promoter
                     /note="promoter for the E. coli lac operon"
     protein_bind    6921..6937
                     /label=lac operator
                     /bound_moiety="lac repressor encoded by lacI"
                     /note="The lac repressor binds to the lac operator to
                     inhibit transcription in E. coli. This inhibition can be
                     relieved by adding lactose or
                     isopropyl-beta-D-thiogalactopyranoside (IPTG)."
     primer_bind     6926..6948
                     /label=M13/pUC Reverse
                     /note="In lacZ gene"
     primer_bind     6945..6961
                     /label=M13 rev
                     /note="common sequencing primer, one of multiple similar
                     variants"
     primer_bind     6945..6961
                     /label=M13 Reverse
                     /note="In lacZ gene. Also called M13-rev"
     promoter        6982..7000
                     /label=T3 promoter
                     /note="promoter for bacteriophage T3 RNA polymerase"
     promoter        complement(7581..7685)
                     /gene="bla"
                     /label=AmpR promoter
ORIGIN
        1 atggcctcca ctcgtgtcct cgcctctcgc ctggcctccc ggatggctgc ttccgccaag
       61 gttgcccgcc ctgctgtccg cgttgctcag gtcagcaagc gcaccatcca gactggctcc
      121 cccctccaga ccctcaagcg cacccagatg acctccatcg tcaacgccac cacccgccag
      181 gctttccaga agcgcgccta ctcttccgga tccccgggta ccagatctat gagtaagggt
      241 gaagaacttt tcactggagt tgtcccaatt cttgttgaat tagatggtga tgttaatggg
      301 cacaaatttt ctgtcagtgg agagggtgaa ggtgatgcaa catacggaaa acttaccctt
      361 aaatttattt gcactactgg aaaactacct gttccatggc caacacttgt cactactttc
      421 acttatggtg ttcaatgctt ttcaagatac ccagatcata tgaaacggca tgactttttc
      481 aagagtgcca tgcccgaagg ttatgtacag gaaagaacta tatttttcaa agatgacggg
      541 aactacaaga cacgtgctga agtcaagttt gaaggtgata cccttgttaa tagaatcgag
      601 ttaaaaggta ttgattttaa agaagatgga aacattcttg gacacaaatt ggaatacaac
      661 tataactcac acaatgtata catcatggca gacaaacaaa agaatggaat caaagttaac
      721 ttcaaaatta gacacaacat tgaagatgga agcgttcaac tagcagacca ttatcaacaa
      781 aatactccaa ttggcgatgg ccctgtcctt ttaccagaca accattacct gtccacacaa
      841 tctgcccttt cgaaagatcc caacgaaaag agagaccaca tggtccttct tgagtttgta
      901 acagctgctg ggattacaca tggcatggat gaactataca aataaaagct tacgcgtcga
      961 cccgggtatc cgtatgatgt gcctgactac gcatgatatc tcgagctcag ctagctaact
     1021 gaataaggaa caatgaacgt ttttcctttc tcttgttcct agtattaatg actgaccgat
     1081 acatcccttt ttttttttgt ctttgtctag ctccaattcg ccctatagtg agtcgtatta
     1141 caattcactg gccgtcgttt tacaacgtcg tgactgggaa aaccctggcg ttacccaact
     1201 taatcgcctt gcagcacatc cccctttcgc cagctggcgt aatagcgaag aggcccgcac
     1261 cgatcgccct tcccaacagt tgcgcagcct gaatggcgaa tggnnnnnnn nnnnnnnnnn
     1321 nnnnnnnnnn nnnnnnnnnn nnnnnnnnnn nnnnnnnnnn nnnnnnnnnn nnnnnnnnnn
     1381 nnnnnnnnnn nnnnnnnnnn nnnnnnnnnn nnnnnnnnnn nnnnnnncnn nnnnnnnnnn
     1441 nnnnnnnnnn nnnnnnnnnn nnnnnnnnnn nnnnnnnnnn nnnnnnnnnn nnnnnnnnnn
     1501 nnnnnnnnnn nnnnnnnnna nnnnnnnnnn nnnnnnnnnn nnnnnnnnnn nnnnnnnnnn
     1561 nnnnnnnnnc ctttgacgtt ggagtccacg ttctttaata gtggactctt gttccaaact
     1621 ggaacaacac tcaaccctat ctcggtctat tcttttgatt tataagggat tttgccgatt
     1681 tcggcctatt ggttaaaaaa tgagctgatt taacaaaaat ttaacgcgaa ttttaacaaa
     1741 atattaacgc ttacaatttc ctgatgcggt attttctcct tacgcatctg tgcggtattt
     1801 cacaccgcat atcgaccggt cgaggagaac ttctagtata tctacatacc taatattatt
     1861 gccttattaa aaatggaatc ccaacaatta catcaaaatc cacattctct tcaaaatcaa
     1921 ttgtcctgta cttccttgtt catgtgtgtt caaaaacgtt atatttatag gataattata
     1981 ctctatttct caacaagtaa ttggttgttt ggccgagcgg tctaaggcgc ctgattcaag
     2041 aaatatcttg accgcagtta actgtgggaa tactcaggta tcgtaagatg caagagttcg
     2101 aatctcttag caaccattat ttttttcctc aacataacga gaacacacag gggcgctatc
     2161 gcacagaatc aaattcgatg actggaaatt ttttgttaat ttcagaggtc gcctgacgca
     2221 tatacctttt tcaactgaaa aattgggaga aaaaggaaag gtgagagcgc cggaaccggc
     2281 ttttcatata gaatagagaa gcgttcatga ctaaatgctt gcatcacaat acttgaagtt
     2341 gacaatatta tttaaggacc tattgttttt tccaataggt ggttagcaat cgtcttactt
     2401 tctaactttt cttacctttt acatttcagc aatatatata tatatatttc aaggatatac
     2461 cattctaatg tctgccccta agaagatcgt cgttttgcca ggtgaccacg ttggtcaaga
     2521 aatcacagcc gaagccatta aggttcttaa agctatttct gatgttcgtt ccaatgtcaa
     2581 gttcgatttc gaaaatcatt taattggtgg tgctgctatc gatgctacag gtgttccact
     2641 tccagatgag gcgctggaag cctccaagaa ggctgatgcc gttttgttag gtgctgtggg
     2701 tggtcctaaa tggggtaccg gtagtgttag acctgaacaa ggtttactaa aaatccgtaa
     2761 agaacttcaa ttgtacgcca acttaagacc atgtaacttt gcatccgact ctcttttaga
     2821 cttatctcca atcaagccac aatttgctaa aggtactgac ttcgttgttg tcagagaatt
     2881 agtgggaggt atttactttg gtaagagaaa ggaagacgat ggtgatggtg tcgcttggga
     2941 tagtgaacaa tacaccgttc cagaagtgca aagaatcaca agaatggccg ctttcatggc
     3001 cctacaacat gagccaccat tgcctatttg gtccttggat aaagctaatg ttttggcctc
     3061 ttcaagatta tggagaaaaa ctgtggagga aaccatcaag aacgagttcc ctacattgaa
     3121 ggttcaacat caattgattg attctgccac catgatccta gttaagaacc caacccacct
     3181 aaatggtatt ataatcacca gcaacatgtt tggtgacatc atctccgatg aagcctccgt
     3241 tatcccaggt tccttgggtt tgttgccatc tgcgtccttg gcctctttgc cagacaagaa
     3301 caccgcattt ggtttgtacg aaccatgcca cggttctgct ccagatttgc caaagaataa
     3361 ggtcaaccct atcgccacta tcttgtctgc tgcaatgatg ttgaaattgt cattgaactt
     3421 gcctgaagaa ggtaaggcca ttgaagatgc agttaaaaag gttttggatg caggtatcag
     3481 aactggtgat ttaggtggtt ccaacagtac caccgaagtc ggtgatgctg tcgccgaaga
     3541 agttaagaaa atccttgctt aaaaagattc tcttttttta tgatatttgt acataaactt
     3601 tataaatgaa attcataata gaaacgacac gaaattacaa aatggaatat gttcataggg
     3661 tagacgaaac tatatacgca atctacatac atttatcaag aaggagaaaa aggaggatgt
     3721 aaaggaatac aggtaagcaa attgatacta atggctcaac gtgataagga aaaagaattg
     3781 cactttaaca ttaatattga caaggaggag ggcaccacac aaaaagttag gtgtaacaga
     3841 aaatcatgaa actatgattc ctaatttata tattggagga ttttctctaa aaaaaaaaaa
     3901 atacaacaaa taaaaaacac tcaatgacct gaccatttga tggagtttaa gtcaatacct
     3961 tcttgaacca tttcccataa tggtgaaagt tccctcaaga attttactct gtcagaaacg
     4021 gccttaacga cgtagtcgat atggtgcact ctcagtacaa tctgctctga tgccgcatag
     4081 ttaagccagc cccgacaccc gccaacaccc gctgacgcgc cctgacgggc ttgtctgctc
     4141 ccggcatccg cttacagaca agctgtgacc gtctccggga gctgcatgtg tcagaggttt
     4201 tcaccgtcat caccgaaacg cgcgagacga aagggcctcg tgatacgcct atttttatag
     4261 gttaatgtca tgataataat ggtttcttag gacggatcgc ttgcctgtaa cttacacgcg
     4321 cctcgtatct tttaatgatg gaataatttg ggaatttact ctgtgtttat ttatttttat
     4381 gttttgtatt tggattttag aaagtaaata aagaaggtag aagagttacg gaatgaagaa
     4441 aaaaaaataa acaaaggttt aaaaaatttc aacaaaaagc gtactttaca tatatattta
     4501 ttagacaaga aaagcagatt aaatagatat acattcgatt aacgataagt aaaatgtaaa
     4561 atcacaggat tttcgtgtgt ggtcttctac acagacaaga tgaaacaatt cggcattaat
     4621 acctgagagc aggaagagca agataaaagg tagtatttgt tggcgatccc cctagagtct
     4681 tttacatctt cggaaaacaa aaactatttt ttctttaatt tcttttttta ctttctattt
     4741 ttaatttata tatttatatt aaaaaattta aattataatt atttttatag cacgtgatga
     4801 aaaggaccca ggtggcactt ttcggggaaa tgtgcgcgga acccctattt gtttattttt
     4861 ctaaatacat tcaaatatgt atccgctcat gagacaataa ccctgataaa tgcttcaata
     4921 atattgaaaa aggaagagta tgagtattca acatttccgt gtcgccctta ttcccttttt
     4981 tgcggcattt tgccttcctg tttttgctca cccagaaacg ctggtgaaag taaaagatgc
     5041 tgaagatcag ttgggtgcac gagtgggtta catcgaactg gatctcaaca gcggtaagat
     5101 ccttgagagt tttcgccccg aagaacgttt tccaatgatg agcactttta aagttctgct
     5161 atgtggcgcg gtattatccc gtattgacgc cgggcaagag caactcggtc gccgcataca
     5221 ctattctcag aatgacttgg ttgagtactc accagtcaca gaaaagcatc ttacggatgg
     5281 catgacagta agagaattat gcagtgctgc cataaccatg agtgataaca ctgcggccaa
     5341 cttacttctg acaacgatcg gaggaccgaa ggagctaacc gcttttttgc acaacatggg
     5401 ggatcatgta actcgccttg atcgttggga accggagctg aatgaagcca taccaaacga
     5461 cgagcgtgac accacgatgc ctgtagcaat ggcaacaacg ttgcgcaaac tattaactgg
     5521 cgaactactt actctagctt cccggcaaca attaatagac tggatggagg cggataaagt
     5581 tgcaggacca cttctgcgct cggcccttcc ggctggctgg tttattgctg ataaatctgg
     5641 agccggtgag cgtgggtctc gcggtatcat tgcagcactg gggccagatg gtaagccctc
     5701 ccgtatcgta gttatctaca cgacggggag tcaggcaact atggatgaac gaaatagaca
     5761 gatcgctgag ataggtgcct cactgattaa gcattggtaa ctgtcagacc aagtttactc
     5821 atatatactt tagattgatt taaaacttca tttttaattt aaaaggatct aggtgaagat
     5881 cctttttgat aatctcatga ccaaaatccc ttaacgtgag ttttcgttcc actgagcgtc
     5941 agaccccgta gaaaagatca aaggatcttc ttgagatcct ttttttctgc gcgtaatctg
     6001 ctgcttgcaa acaaaaaaac caccgctacc agcggtggtt tgtttgccgg atcaagagct
     6061 accaactctt tttccgaagg taactggctt cagcagagcg cagataccaa atactgttct
     6121 tctagtgtag ccgtagttag gccaccactt caagaactct gtagcaccgc ctacatacct
     6181 cgctctgcta atcctgttac cagtggctgc tgccagtggc gataagtcgt gtcttaccgg
     6241 gttggactca agacgatagt taccggataa ggcgcagcgg tcgggctgaa cggggggttc
     6301 gtgcacacag cccagcttgg agcgaacgac ctacaccgaa ctgagatacc tacagcgtga
     6361 gctatgagaa agcgccacgc ttcccgaagg gagaaaggcg gacaggtatc cggtaagcgg
     6421 cagggtcgga acaggagagc gcacgaggga gcttccaggg ggaaacgcct ggtatcttta
     6481 tagtcctgtc gggtttcgcc acctctgact tgagcgtcga tttttgtgat gctcgtcagg
     6541 ggggcggagc ctatggaaaa acgccagcaa cgcggccttt ttacggttcc tggccttttg
     6601 ctggcctttt gctcacatgt tctttcctgc gttatcccct gattctgtgg ataaccgtat
     6661 taccgccttt gagtgagctg ataccgctcg ccgcagccga acgaccgagc gcagcgagtc
     6721 agtgagcgag gaagcggaag agcgcccaat acgcaaaccg cctctccccg cgcgttggcc
     6781 gattcattaa tgcagctggc acgacaggtt tcccgactgg aaagcgggca gtgagcgcaa
     6841 cgcaattaat gtgagttagc tcactcatta ggcaccccag gctttacact ttatgcttcc
     6901 ggctcgtatg ttgtgtggaa ttgtgagcgg ataacaattt cacacaggaa acagctatga
     6961 ccatgattac gccaagctcg aaattaaccc tcactaaagg gaacaaaagc tggtaccggg
     7021 ccggccgtcg agcttgatgg catcgtggtg tcacgctcgt cgtttggtat ggcttcattc
     7081 agctccggtt cccaacgatc aaggcgagtt acatgatccc ccatgttgtg caaaaaagcg
     7141 gttagctcct tcggtcctcc gatcgttgtc agaagtaagt tggccgcagt gttatcactc
     7201 atggttatgg cagcactgca taattctctt actgtcatgc catccgtaag atgcttttct
     7261 gtgactggtg agtactcaac caagtcattc tgagaatagt gtatgcggcg accgagttgc
     7321 tcttgcccgg cgtcaacacg ggataatacc gcgccacata gcagaacttt aaaagtgctc
     7381 atcattggaa aacgttcttc ggggcgaaaa ctctcaagga tcttaccgct gttgagatcc
     7441 agttcgatgt aacccactcg tgcacccaac tgatcttcag catcttttac tttcaccagc
     7501 gtttctgggt gagcaaaaac aggaaggcaa aatgccgcaa aaaagggaat aagggcgaca
     7561 cggaaatgtt gaatactcat actcttcctt tttcaatatt attgaagcat ttatcagggt
     7621 tattgtctca tgagcggata catatttgaa tgtatttaga aaaataaaca aataggggtt
     7681 ccgcgcacat ttccccgaaa agtgccacct gacgtctaag aaaccattat tatcatgaca
     7741 ttaacctata aaaataggcg tatcacgagg ccctttcgtc ttcaagaatt ggggatctac
     7801 gtatggtcat ttcttcttca gattccctca tggagaaagt gcggcagatg tatatgacag
     7861 agtcgccagt ttccaagaga ctttattcag gcacttccat gataggcaag agagaagacc
     7921 cagagatgtt gttgtcctag ttacacatgg tatttattcc agagtattcc tgatgaaatg
     7981 gtttagatgg acatacgaag agtttgaatc gtttaccaat gttcctaacg ggagcgtaat
     8041 ggtgatggaa ctggacgaat ccatcaatag atacgtcctg aggaccgtgc tacccaaatg
     8101 gactgattgt gagggagacc taactacata gtgtttaaag attacggata tttaacttac
     8161 ttagaataat gccatttttt tgagttataa taatcctacg ttagtgtgag cgggatttaa
     8221 actgtgagga ccttaataca ttcagacact tctgcggtat caccctactt attcccttcg
     8281 agattatatc taggaaccca tcaggttggt ggaagattac ccgttctaag acttttcagc
     8341 ttcctctatt gatgttacac ctggacaccc cttttctggc atccagtttt taatcttcag
     8401 tggcatgtga gattctccga aattaattaa agcaatcaca caattctctc ggataccacc
     8461 tcggttgaaa ctgacaggtg gtttgttacg catgctaatg caaaggagcc tatatacctt
     8521 tggctcggct gctgtaacag ggaatataaa gggcagcata atttaggagt ttagtgaact
     8581 tgcaacattt actattttcc cttcttacgt aaatattttt ctttttaatt ctaaatcaat
     8641 ctttttcaat tttttgtttg tattcttttc ttgcttaaat ctataactac aaaaaacaca
     8701 tacaggaatt c
//
