>Addgene plasmid #45050 | pYX142-mtGFP | depositor partial sequence | sequence record 63127 | mtGFP cassette
AAGCTTATGGCCTCCACTCGTGTCCTCGCCTCTCGCCTGGCCTCCCAGATGGCTGCTTCCGCCAAGGTTG
CCCGCCCTGCTGTCCGCGTTGCTCAGGTCAGCAAGCGCACCATCCAGACTGGCTCCCCCCTCCAGACCCT
CAAGCGCACCCAGATGACCTCCATCGTCAACGCCACCACCCGCCAGGCTTTCCAGAAGCGCGCCTACTCT
TCCGGATCCCCGGGTACCAGATCTATGAGTAAAGGAGAAGAACTTTTCACTGGAGTTGTCCCAATTCTTG
TTGAATTAGATGGTGATGTTAATGGGCACAAATTTTCTGTCAGTGGAGAGGGTGAAGGTGATGCAACATA
CGGAAAACTTACCCTTAAATTTATTTGCACTACTGGAAAACTACCTGTTCCATGGCCAACACTTGTCACT
ACTTTCACTTATGGTGTTCAATGCTTTTCAAGATACCCAGATCATATGAAACAGCATGACTTTTTCAAGA
GTGCCATGCCCGAAGGTTATGTACAGGAAAGAACTATATTTTTCAAAGATGACGGGAACTACAAGACACG
TGCTGAAGTCAAGTTTGAAGGTGATACCCTTGTTAATAGAATCGAGTTAAAAGGTATTGATTTTAAAGAA
GATGGAAACATTCTTGGACACAAATTGGAATACAACTATAACTCACACAATGTATACATCATGGCAGACA
AACAAAAGAATGGAATCAAAGTTAACTTCAAAATTAGACACAACATTGAAGATGGAAGCGTTCAACTAGC
AGACCATTATCAACAAAATACTCCAATTGGCGATGGCCCTGTCCTTTTACCAGACAACCATTACCTGTCC
ACACAATCTGCCCTTTCGAAAGATCCCAACGAAAAGAGAGACCACATGGTCCTTCTTGAGTTTGTAACAG
CTGCTGGGATTACACATGGCATGGATGAACTATACAAATAAGAATTC
