>Addgene plasmid #45050 | pYX142-mtGFP | addgene partial sequence | sequence record 63988 | LEU2-R 5'-accggtaccccatttaggac-3'
ACGGCATCAGCCTTCTTGGAGGCTTCCAGCGCCTCATCTGGAAGTGGAACACCTGTAGCATCGATAGCAG
CACCACCAATTAAATGATTTTCGAAATCGAACTTGACATTGGAACGAACATCAGAAATAGCTTTAAGAAC
CTTAATGGCTTCGGCTGTGATTTCTTGACCAACGTGGTCACCTGGCAAAACGACGATCTTCTTAGGGGCA
GACATTAGAATGGTATATCCTTGAAATATATATATATATATTGCTGAAATGTAAAAGGTAAGAAAAGTTA
GAAAGTAAGACGATTGCTAACCACCTATTGGAAAAAACAATAGGTCCTTAAATAATATTGTCAACTTCAA
GTATTGTGATGCAAGCATTTAGTCATGAACGCTTCTCTATTCTATATGAAAAGCCGGTTCCGGCGCTCTC
ACCTTTCCTTTTTCTCCCAATTTTTCAGTTGAAAAAGGTATATGCGTCAGGCGACCTCTGAAATTAACAA
AAAATTTCCAGTCATCGAATTTGATTCTGTGCGATAGCGCCCCTGTGTGTTCTCGTTATGTTGAGGAAAA
AAATAATGGTTGCTAAGAGATTCGAACTCTTGCATCTTACGATACCTGAGTATTCCCACAGTTAACTGCG
GTCAAGATATTTCTTGAATCAGGCGCCTTAGACCGCTCGGCCAAACAACCAATTACTTGTTGAGAAATAG
AGTATAATTATCCTATAAATATAACGTTTTTGAACACACATGAACAAGGAAGTACAGGACAATTGATTTT
GAAGAGAATGTGGATTTTGATGTAATTGTTGGGATTCCATTTTTAATAAGGCAATAATATTAGGTATGTA
GATATACTAGAAGTTCTCCTCGACCGGTCGATATGCGGTGTGA
