>Addgene plasmid #45050 | pYX142-mtGFP | addgene partial sequence | sequence record 63990 | GFPfusionREV 5'-CTCCACTGACAGAAAATTTG-3'
CCATCTAATTCAACAAGAATTGGGACAACTCCAGTGAAAAGTTCTTCACCCTTACTCATAGATCTGGTAC
CCGGGGATCCGGAAGAGTAGGCGCGCTTCTGGAAAGCCTGGCGGGTGGTGGCGTTGACGATGGAGGTCAT
CTGGGTGCGCTTGAGGGTCTGGAGGGGGGAGCCAGTCTGGATGGTGCGCTTGCTGACCTGAGCAACGCGG
ACAGCAGGGCGGGCAACCTTGGCGGAAGCAGCCATCCGGGAGGCCAGGCGAGAGGCGAGGACACGAGTGG
AGGCCATGAATTCCTGTATGTGTTTTTTGTAGTTATAGATTTAAGCAAGAAAAGAATACAAACAAAAAAT
TGAAAAAGATTGATTTAGAATTAAAAAGAAAAATATTTACGTAAGAAGGGAAAATAGTAAATGTTGCAAG
TTCACTAAACTCCTAAATTATGCTGCCCTTTATATTCCCTGTTACAGCAGCCGAGCCAAAGGTATATAGG
CTCCTTTGCATTAGCATGCGTAACAAACCACCTGTCAGTTTCAACCGAGGTGGTATCCGAGAGAATTGTG
TGATTGCTTTAATTAATTTCGGAGAATCTCACATGCCACTGAAGATTAAAAACTGGATGCCAGAAAAGGG
GTGTCCAGGTGTAACATCAATAGAGGAAGCTGAAAAGTCTTAGAACGGGTAATCTTCCACCAACCTGATG
GGTTCCTAGATATAATCTCGAAGGGAATAAGTAGGGTGATACCGCAGAAGTGTCTGAATGTATTAAGGTC
CTCACAGTTTAAATCCCGCTCACACTAACGTAGGATTATTATAACTCAAAAAAATGGCATTATTCTAAGT
AAGTTAAATATCCGTAATCTTTAAACACTATGTAGTTAGGTCTCCCTCACAATCAGTCCATTTGGGTA
